>Addgene plasmid #250534 | pCS2_EYFP_3xBoxB_Recorder_SV40 | addgene full sequence | sequence record 498177 | Addgene NGS Result
CGCCATTCTGCCTGGGGACGTCGGAGCAAGCTTGATTTAGGTGACACTATAGAATACAAGCTACTTGTTC
TTTTTGCAGGATCCGCCACCATGTATCCGTACGACGTACCGGATTATGCGATGGTGAGCAAGGGCGAGGA
GCTGTTCACCGGGGTGGTGCCCATCCTGGTCGAGCTGGACGGCGACGTAAACGGCCACAAGTTCAGCGTG
TCCGGCGAGGGCGAGGGCGATGCCACCTACGGCAAGCTGACCCTGAAGTTCATCTGCACCACCGGCAAGC
TGCCCGTGCCCTGGCCCACCCTCGTGACCACCTTCGGCTACGGCCTGCAGTGCTTCGCCCGCTACCCCGA
CCACATGAAGCAGCACGACTTCTTCAAGTCCGCCATGCCCGAAGGCTACGTCCAGGAGCGCACCATCTTC
TTCAAGGACGACGGCAACTACAAGACCCGCGCCGAGGTGAAGTTCGAGGGCGACACCCTGGTGAACCGCA
TCGAGCTGAAGGGCATCGACTTCAAGGAGGACGGCAACATCCTGGGGCACAAGCTGGAGTACAACTACAA
CAGCCACAACGTCTATATCATGGCCGACAAGCAGAAGAACGGCATCAAGGTGAACTTCAAGATCCGCCAC
AACATCGAGGACGGCAGCGTGCAGCTCGCCGACCACTACCAGCAGAACACCCCCATCGGCGACGGCCCCG
TGCTGCTGCCCGACAACCACTACCTGAGCTACCAGTCCGCCCTGAGCAAAGACCCCAACGAGAAGCGCGA
TCACATGGTCCTGCTGGAGTTCGTGACCGCCGCCGGGATCACTCTCGGCATGGACGAGCTGTACAAGTAG
CTCGAGCCTCTAGAACTATAGTGAGTCGTATTACACACTCTTTCCCTACACGACGCTCTTCCGATCTGCC
AACGCTATTCTGGCTGGGGCCCTGAAGAAGGGCCCCGCGACTAAGTCCAACTACTAAACTGGGCCCTGAA
GAAGGGCCCATATAGGGCCCTGAAGAAGGGCCCCTATCCAACGCAATTCTGGCACGTCCAATCCAATCCA
ATCCAATCCAATCCAATCCAATTAAATTAGATTAGATTAGATTAGATTAGATTAGATTAGACAGGCCTTG
ATCGGAAGAGCACACGTCTGAAGTCCAGTCACTACGTAGTAGATCCAGACATGATAAGATACATTGATGA
GTTTGGACAAACCACAACTAGAATGCAGTGAAAAAAATGCTTTATTTGTGAAATTTGTGATGCTATTGCT
TTATTTGTAACCATTATAAGCTGCAATAAACAAGTTAACAACAACAATTGCATTCATTTTATGTTTCAGG
TTCAGGGGGAGGTGTGGGAGGTTTTTTAATTCGCGGCCGCGGCGCCAATGCATTGGGCCCGGTACCCAGC
TTTTGTTCCCTTTAGTGAGGGTTAATTGCGCGCTTGGCGTAATCATGGTCATAGCTGTTTCCTGTGTGAA
ATTGTTATCCGCTCACAATTCCACACAACATACGAGCCGGGAGCATAAAGTGTAAAGCCTGGGGTGCCTA
ATGAGTGAGCTAACTCACATTAATTGCGTTGCGCTCACTGCCCGCTTTCCAGTCGGGAAACCTGTCGTGC
CAGCTGCATTAATGAATCGGCCAACGCGCGGGGAGAGGCGGTTTGCGTATTGGGCGCTCTTCCGCTTCCT
CGCTCACTGACTCGCTGCGCTCGGTCGTTCGGCTGCGGCGAGCGGTATCAGCTCACTCAAAGGCGGTAAT
ACGGTTATCCACAGAATCAGGGGATAACGCAGGAAAGAACATGTGAGCAAAAGGCCAGCAAAAGGCCAGG
AACCGTAAAAAGGCCGCGTTGCTGGCGTTTTTCCATAGGCTCCGCCCCCCTGACGAGCATCACAAAAATC
GACGCTCAAGTCAGAGGTGGCGAAACCCGACAGGACTATAAAGATACCAGGCGTTTCCCCCTGGAAGCTC
CCTCGTGCGCTCTCCTGTTCCGACCCTGCCGCTTACCGGATACCTGTCCGCCTTTCTCCCTTCGGGAAGC
GTGGCGCTTTCTCATAGCTCACGCTGTAGGTATCTCAGTTCGGTGTAGGTCGTTCGCTCCAAGCTGGGCT
GTGTGCACGAACCCCCCGTTCAGCCCGACCGCTGCGCCTTATCCGGTAACTATCGTCTTGAGTCCAACCC
GGTAAGACACGACTTATCGCCACTGGCAGCAGCCACTGGTAACAGGATTAGCAGAGCGAGGTATGTAGGC
GGTGCTACAGAGTTCTTGAAGTGGTGGCCTAACTACGGCTACACTAGAAGAACAGTATTTGGTATCTGCG
CTCTGCTGAAGCCAGTTACCTTCGGAAAAAGAGTTGGTAGCTCTTGATCCGGCAAACAAACCACCGCTGG
TAGCGGTGGTTTTTTTGTTTGCAAGCAGCAGATTACGCGCAGAAAAAAAGGATCTCAAGAAGATCCTTTG
ATCTTTTCTACGGGGTCTGACGCTCAGTGGAACGAAAACTCACGTTAAGGGATTTTGGTCATGAGATTAT
CAAAAAGGATCTTCACCTAGATCCTTTTAAATTAAAAATGAAGTTTTAAATCAATCTAAAGTATATATGA
GTAAACTTGGTCTGACAGTTACCAATGCTTAATCAGTGAGGCACCTATCTCAGCGATCTGTCTATTTCGT
TCATCCATAGTTGCCTGACTCCCCGTCGTGTAGATAACTACGATACGGGAGGGCTTACCATCTGGCCCCA
GTGCTGCAATGATACCGCGAGACCCACGCTCACCGGCTCCAGATTTATCAGCAATAAACCAGCCAGCCGG
AAGGGCCGAGCGCAGAAGTGGTCCTGCAACTTTATCCGCCTCCATCCAGTCTATTAATTGTTGCCGGGAA
GCTAGAGTAAGTAGTTCGCCAGTTAATAGTTTGCGCAACGTTGTTGCCATTGCTACAGGCATCGTGGTGT
CACGCTCGTCGTTTGGTATGGCTTCATTCAGCTCCGGTTCCCAACGATCAAGGCGAGTTACATGATCCCC
CATGTTGTGCAAAAAAGCGGTTAGCTCCTTCGGTCCTCCGATCGTTGTCAGAAGTAAGTTGGCCGCAGTG
TTATCACTCATGGTTATGGCAGCACTGCATAATTCTCTTACTGTCATGCCATCCGTAAGATGCTTTTCTG
TGACTGGTGAGTACTCAACCAAGTCATTCTGAGAATAGTGTATGCGGCGACCGAGTTGCTCTTGCCCGGC
GTCAATACGGGATAATACCGCGCCACATAGCAGAACTTTAAAAGTGCTCATCATTGGAAAACGTTCTTCG
GGGCGAAAACTCTCAAGGATCTTACCGCTGTTGAGATCCAGTTCGATGTAACCCACTCGTGCACCCAACT
GATCTTCAGCATCTTTTACTTTCACCAGCGTTTCTGGGTGAGCAAAAACAGGAAGGCAAAATGCCGCAAA
AAAGGGAATAAGGGCGACACGGAAATGTTGAATACTCATACTCTTCCTTTTTCAATATTATTGAAGCATT
TATCAGGGTTATTGTCTCATGAGCGGATACATATTTGAATGTATTTAGAAAAATAAACAAATAGGGGTTC
CGCGCACATTTCCCCGAAAAGTGCCACCTAAATTGTAAGCGTTAATATTTTGTTAAAATTCGCGTTAAAT
TTTTGTTAAATCAGCTCATTTTTTAACCAATAGGCCGAAATCGGCAAAATCCCTTATAAATCAAAAGAAT
AGACCGAGATAGGGT
[37 nt withheld, positions 3726-3762]
AAAGAACGTGGACTCCAACGTCAAAGG
[49 nt withheld, positions 3790-3838]
T
[91 nt withheld, positions 3840-3930]
G
[124 nt withheld, positions 3932-4055]
CCCATTCGCCATTCAGGCTGCGCAACTGTTGGGAAGGGCGATCGGTGCGGGCCTCTTCGCTATTACGCCA
GTCGACCGCCAATTCAATATGGCGTATATGGACTCATGCCAATTCAATATGGTGGATCTGGACCTGTGCC
AATTCAATATGGCGTATATGGACTCGTGCCAATTCAATATGGTGGATCTGGACCCCAGCCAATTCAATAT
GGCGGACTTGGCACCATGCCAATTCAATATGGCGGACCTGGCACTGTGCCAACTGGGGAGGGGTCTACTT
GGCACGGTGCCAAGTTTGAGGAGGGGTCTTGGCCCTGTGCCAAGTCCGCCATATTGAATTGGCATGGTGC
CAATAATGGCGGCCATATTGGCTATATGCCAGGATCAATATATAGGCAATATCCAATATGGCCCTATGCC
AATATGGCTATTGGCCAGGTTCAATACTATGTATTGGCCCTATGCCATATAGTATTCCATATATGGGTTT
TCCTATTGACGTAGATAGCCCCTCCCAATGGGCGGTCCCATATACCATATATGGGGCTTCCTAATACCGC
CCATAGCCACTCCCCCATTGACGTCAATGGTCTCTATATATGGTCTTTCCTATTGACGTCATATGGGCGG
TCCTATTGACGTATATGGCGCCTCCCCCATTGACGTCAATTACGGTAAATGGCCCGCCTGGCTCAATGCC
CATTGACGTCAATAGGACCACCCACCATTGACGTCAATGGGATGGCTCATTGCCCATTCATATCCGTTCT
CACGCCCCCTATTGACGTCAATGACGGTAAATGGCCCACTTGGCAGTACATCAATATCTATTAATAGTAA
CTTGGCAAGTACATTACTATTGGAAGTACGCCAGGGTACATTGGCAGTACTCCCATTGACGTCAATGGCG
GTAAATGGCCCGCGATGGCTGCCAAGTACATCCCCATTGACGTCAATGGGGAGGGGCAATGACGCAAATG
GGCGTTCCATTGACGTAAATGGGCGGTAGGCGTGCCTAATGGGAGGTCTATATAAGCAATGCTCGTTTAG
GGAAC
Features (pLannotate 1.2.2; 19 found; start..end, strand, type, name):
     35..53      +  promoter       SP6 promoter: promoter for bacteriophage SP6 RNA polymerase
    121..837     +  CDS            EYFP: EYFP is a basic (constitutively fluorescent) green/yellow fluorescent protein published in 1996, derived from Aequorea victoria. It is reported to be a very rapidly-maturing weak dimer with high acid sensitivity.
    856..873     -  promoter       T7 promoter (fragment): promoter for bacteriophage T7 RNA polymerase
    927..945     +  protein_bind   boxB: λ N peptide binding site consisting of an RNA hairpin within the N-utliization (nut) site of the λ bacteriophage transcript (Tan and Frankel, 1995) λN peptide
    951..973     +  polyA_signal   β-globin poly(A) (fragment): human β-globin polyadenylation signal
    971..989     +  protein_bind   boxB: λ N peptide binding site consisting of an RNA hairpin within the N-utliization (nut) site of the λ bacteriophage transcript (Tan and Frankel, 1995) λN peptide
    995..1013    +  protein_bind   boxB: λ N peptide binding site consisting of an RNA hairpin within the N-utliization (nut) site of the λ bacteriophage transcript (Tan and Frankel, 1995) λN peptide
   1162..1296    -  polyA_signal   SV40 poly(A) signal: SV40 polyadenylation signal
   1409..1427    -  promoter       T3 promoter: promoter for bacteriophage T3 RNA polymerase
   1472..1488    -  protein_bind   lac operator: The lac repressor binds to the lac operator to inhibit transcription in E. coli. This inhibition can be relieved by adding lactose or isopropyl-β-D-thiogalactopyranoside (IPTG). lac repressor encoded by lacI
   1496..1526    -  promoter       lac promoter: promoter for the E. coli lac operon
   1541..1562    -  protein_bind   CAP binding site: CAP binding activates transcription in the presence of cAMP. E. coli catabolite activator protein
   1575..1667    -  CDS            lacI (fragment): lac repressor; lacI; The lac repressor binds to the lac operator to inhibit transcription in E. coli. This inhibition can be relieved by adding lactose or isopropyl-β-D-thiogalactopyranoside (IPTG).
   1850..2438    -  rep_origin     ori: high-copy-number ColE1/pMB1/pBR322/pUC origin of replication
   2609..3469    -  CDS            AmpR: β-lactamase; bla; confers resistance to ampicillin, carbenicillin, and related antibiotics
   3470..3574    -  promoter       AmpR promoter: bla
   3627..4055    -  rep_origin     f1 ori (sequence partly withheld): f1 bacteriophage origin of replication; arrow indicates direction of (+) strand synthesis
   4060..4126    -  CDS            lacZα (fragment): LacZα fragment of β-galactosidase; lacZ fragment
   4133..5110    +  promoter       CMV IE94 promoter: enhancer/promoter region of simian cytomegalovirus major immediate early transcription unit IE94
