[The description below was written by a language model from this plasmid's Addgene catalogue record and pLannotate feature annotations shown in this document.]
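Description:
pCS2_EYFP_3xBoxB_Recorder_SV40 is a 5.1 kb synthetic-biology plasmid built on the pCS2 backbone, a dual-purpose vector that supports both in vitro transcription and expression in mammalian cells. It is maintained in E. coli as a high-copy plasmid through a ColE1/pUC-type origin and selected with ampicillin via the β-lactamase gene. An f1 phage origin and remnants of lac-region elements (lac promoter and operator, lacI and lacZα fragments) are also present as backbone carry-over.

The payload is a synthetic "recorder" transcript. The simian CMV IE94 enhancer/promoter sits at the end of the linear map and, because the plasmid is circular, reads directly into the SP6 promoter, so the same transcription unit can be driven by cellular RNA polymerase II or by SP6 polymerase to make RNA in vitro. The transcript encodes EYFP, a yellow Aequorea-derived fluorescent protein, followed in the 3′ untranslated region by three boxB hairpins, the phage λ RNA elements bound with high affinity by the λN peptide. This allows any λN-fused protein to be tethered to the reporter RNA. An SV40 polyadenylation signal lies downstream, although the annotation places it on the reverse strand. The short β-globin poly(A) and T7 promoter fragments between the boxB repeats and EYFP are probably incidental matches, and a reverse-oriented T3 promoter flanks the cassette.

The associated publication describes a quantitative in vivo approach for profiling RNA-binding protein interactions, and this boxB recorder fits that system. The record does not explain exactly how binding is recorded or read out. The insert is listed as having been assembled by Gateway cloning, although no att sites are annotated.
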