Addgene plasmid #250534: pCS2_EYFP_3xBoxB_Recorder_SV40
Purpose: In vitro transcription (SP6 promotor) or mammalian expression (CMV promotor) of a recorder containing 3 box-b hairpins
Depositing lab: Daniel Cifuentes. Depositing organization: Boston University Medical Campus. Publication: RBPscan: A quantitative in vivo tool for profiling RNA-binding protein interactions. Kretov DA, Sanborn O, McIsaac T, Park E, Imrat I, Wu S, Regis M, Harvey LM, Cifuentes D. Mol Cell. 2026 Feb 6:S1097-2765(26)00023-7. doi: 10.1016/j.molcel.2026.01.003. PubMed 41653923.
Backbone
  Vector backbone: pCS2
  Vector type: Synthetic Biology
Growth in bacteria
  Bacterial resistance: Ampicillin, 100 μg/mL
  Growth temperature: 37°C
  Growth strain: DH5alpha
  Copy number: High Copy
Gene/Insert
  Gene/Insert name: EYFP_3xBoxB_Recorder_SV40
  Species: Synthetic
  Cloning method: Gateway Cloning
Terms and licenses: Academic/Nonprofit Terms; Industry Terms: Not Available to Industry
How to cite: pCS2_EYFP_3xBoxB_Recorder_SV40 was a gift from Daniel Cifuentes (Addgene plasmid # 250534 ; http://n2t.net/addgene:250534 ; RRID:Addgene_250534)
